>Addgene plasmid #144750 | TFORF3274 | addgene full sequence | sequence record 404347 | Addgene NGS Result
TTAATGTAGTCTTATGCAATACTCTTGTAGTCTTGCAACATGGTAACGATGAGTTAGCAACATGCCTTAC
AAGGAGAGAAAAAGCACCGTGCATGCCGATTGGTGGAAGTAAGGTGGTACGATCGTGCCTTATTAGGAAG
GCAACAGACGGGTCTGACATGGATTGGACGAACCACTGAATTGCCGCATTGCAGAGATATTGTATTTAAG
TGCCTAGCTCGATACATAAACGGGTCTCTCTGGTTAGACCAGATCTGAGCCTGGGAGCTCTCTGGCTAAC
TAGGGAACCCACTGCTTAAGCCTCAATAAAGCTTGCCTTGAGTGCTTCAAGTAGTGTGTGCCCGTCTGTT
GTGTGACTCTGGTAACTAGAGATCCCTCAGACCCTTTTAGTCAGTGTGGAAAATCTCTAGCAGTGGCGCC
CGAACAGGGACTTGAAAGCGAAAGGGAAACCAGAGGAGCTCTCTCGACGCAGGACTCGGCTTGCTGAAGC
GCGCACGGCAAGAGGCGAGGGGCGGCGACTGGTGAGTACGCCAAAAATTTTGACTAGCGGAGGCTAGAAG
GAGAGAGATGGGTGCGAGAGCGTCAGTATTAAGCGGGGGAGAATTAGATCGCGATGGGAAAAAATTCGGT
TAAGGCCAGGGGGAAAGAAAAAATATAAATTAAAACATATAGTATGGGCAAGCAGGGAGCTAGAACGATT
CGCAGTTAATCCTGGCCTGTTAGAAACATCAGAAGGCTGTAGACAAATACTGGGACAGCTACAACCATCC
CTTCAGACAGGATCAGAAGAACTTAGATCATTATATAATACAGTAGCAACCCTCTATTGTGTGCATCAAA
GGATAGAGATAAAAGACACCAAGGAAGCTTTAGACAAGATAGAGGAAGAGCAAAACAAAAGTAAGACCAC
CGCACAGCAAGCGGCCGCTGATCTTCAGACCTGGAGGAGGAGATATGAGGGACAATTGGAGAAGTGAATT
ATATAAATATAAAGTAGTAAAAATTGAACCATTAGGAGTAGCACCCACCAAGGCAAAGAGAAGAGTGGTG
CAGAGAGAAAAAAGAGCAGTGGGAATAGGAGCTTTGTTCCTTGGGTTCTTGGGAGCAGCAGGAAGCACTA
TGGGCGCAGCGTCAATGACGCTGACGGTACAGGCCAGACAATTATTGTCTGGTATAGTGCAGCAGCAGAA
CAATTTGCTGAGGGCTATTGAGGCGCAACAGCATCTGTTGCAACTCACAGTCTGGGGCATCAAGCAGCTC
CAGGCAAGAATCCTGGCTGTGGAAAGATACCTAAAGGATCAACAGCTCCTGGGGATTTGGGGTTGCTCTG
GAAAACTCATTTGCACCACTGCTGTGCCTTGGAATGCTAGTTGGAGTAATAAATCTCTGGAACAGATTTG
GAATCACACGACCTGGATGGAGTGGGACAGAGAAATTAACAATTACACAAGCTTAATACACTCCTTAATT
GAAGAATCGCAAAACCAGCAAGAAAAGAATGAACAAGAATTATTGGAATTAGATAAATGGGCAAGTTTGT
GGAATTGGTTTAACATAACAAATTGGCTGTGGTATATAAAATTATTCATAATGATAGTAGGAGGCTTGGT
AGGTTTAAGAATAGTTTTTGCTGTACTTTCTATAGTGAATAGAGTTAGGCAGGGATATTCACCATTATCG
TTTCAGACCCACCTCCCAACCCCGAGGGGACCCATGCATTGCATCTCAATTAGTCAGCAACCAGGTGTGG
AAAGTCCCCAGGCTCCCCAGCAGGCAGAAGTATGCAAAGCATGCGTCTCAATTAGTCAGCAACCATAGTC
CCGCCCCTAACTCCGCCCATCCCGCCCCTAACTCCGCCCAGTTCCGCCCATTCTCCGCCCCATGGCTGAC
TAATTTTTTTTATTTATGCAGAGGCCGAGGCCGCCTCGGCCTCTGAGCTATTCCAGAAGTAGTGAGGAGG
CTTTTTTGGAGGCCTAGGCTTTTGCAAAAAGCTTTCTAGAGGTACCACCGGAGCTTACCATGACCGAGTA
CAAGCCCACGGTGCGCCTCGCCACCCGCGACGACGTCCCCAGGGCCGTACGCACCCTCGCCGCCGCGTTC
GCCGACTACCCCGCCACGCGCCACACCGTCGATCCGGACCGCCACATCGAGCGGGTCACCGAGCTGCAAG
AACTCTTCCTCACGCGCGTCGGGCTCGACATCGGCAAGGTGTGGGTCGCGGACGACGGCGCCGCCGTGGC
GGTCTGGACCACGCCGGAGAGCGTCGAAGCGGGGGCGGTGTTCGCCGAGATCGGCCCGCGCATGGCCGAG
TTGAGCGGTTCCCGGCTGGCCGCGCAGCAACAGATGGAAGGCCTCCTGGCGCCGCACCGGCCCAAGGAGC
CCGCGTGGTTCCTGGCCACCGTCGGCGTCTCGCCCGACCACCAGGGCAAGGGTCTGGGCAGCGCCGTCGT
GCTCCCCGGAGTGGAGGCGGCCGAGCGCGCCGGGGTGCCCGCCTTCCTGGAGACCTCCGCGCCCCGCAAC
CTCCCCTTCTACGAGCGGCTCGGCTTCACCGTCACCGCCGACGTCGAGGTGCCCGAAGGACCGCGCACCT
GGTGCATGACCCGCAAGCCCGGTGCCAGTTAACGAATTCTAGATCTTGAGACAAATGGCAGTATTCATCC
ACAATTTTAAAAGAAAAGGGGGGATTGGGGGGTACAGTGCAGGGGAAAGAATAGTAGACATAATAGCAAC
AGACATACAAACTAAAGAATTACAAAAACAAATTACAAAAATTCAAAATTTTCGGGTTTATTACAGGGAC
AGCAGAGATCCACTTTGGCGCCGGCTCGAGGCCTGCAGGTGCAAAGATGGATAAAGTTTTAAACAGAGAG
GAATCTTTGCAGCTAATGGACCTTCTAGGTCTTGAAAGGAGTGGGAATTGGCTCCGGTGCCCGTCAGTGG
GCAGAGCGCACATCGCCCACAGTCCCCGAGAAGTTGGGGGGAGGGGTCGGCAATTGAACCGGTGCCTAGA
GAAGGTGGCGCGGGGTAAACTGGGAAAGTGATGTCGTGTACTGGCTCCGCCTTTTTCCCGAGGGTGGGGG
AGAACCGTATATAAGTGCAGTAGTCGCCGTGAACGTTCTTTTTCGCAACGGGTTTGCCGCCAGAACACAG
GTAAGTGCCGTGTGTGGTTCCCGCGGGCCTGGCCTCTTTACGGGTTATGGCCCTTGCGTGCCTTGAATTA
CTTCCACCTGGCTGCAGTACGTGATTCTTGATCCCGAGCTTCGGGTTGGAAGTGGGTGGGAGAGTTCGAG
GCCTTGCGCTTAAGGAGCCCCTTCGCCTCGTGCTTGAGTTGAGGCCTGGCCTGGGCGCTGGGGCCGCCGC
GTGCGAATCTGGTGGCACCTTCGCGCCTGTCTCGCTGCTTTCGATAAGTCTCTAGCCATTTAAAATTTTT
GATGACCTGCTGCGACGCTTTTTTTCTGGCAAGATAGTCTTGTAAATGCGGGCCAAGATCTGCACACTGG
TATTTCGGTTTTTGGGGCCGCGGGCGGCGACGGGGCCCGTGCGTCCCAGCGCACATGTTCGGCGAGGCGG
GGCCTGCGAGCGCGGCCACCGAGAATCGGACGGGGGTAGTCTCAAGCTGGCCGGCCTGCTCTGGTGCCTG
GCCTCGCGCCGCCGTGTATCGCCCCGCCCTGGGCGGCAAGGCTGGCCCGGTCGGCACCAGTTGCGTGAGC
GGAAAGATGGCCGCTTCCCGGCCCTGCTGCAGGGAGCTCAAAATGGAGGACGCGGCGCTCGGGAGAGCGG
GCGGGTGAGTCACCCACACAAAGGAAAAGGGCCTTTCCGTCCTCAGCCGTCGCTTCATGTGACTCCACGG
AGTACCGGGCGCCGTCCAGGCACCTCGATTAGTTCTCGAGCTTTTGGAGTACGTCGTCTTTAGGTTGGGG
GGAGGGGTTTTATGCGATGGAGTTTCCCCACACTGAGTGGGTGGAGACTGAAGTTAGGCCAGCTTGGCAC
TTGATGTAATTCTCCTTGGAATTTGCCCTTTTTGAGTTTGGATCTTGGTTCATTCTCAAGCCTCAGACAG
TGGTTCAAAGTTTTTTTCTTCCATTTCAGGTGTCGTGAGGCTAGCATCGATTGATCAACAAGTTTGTACA
AAAAAGTTGGCATGAGTGAGTCGAGCTCGAAGTCCAGCCAGCCCTTGGCCTCCAAGCAGGAAAAGGACGG
CACTGAGAAGCGGGGCCGGGGCAGGCCGCGCAAGCAGCCTCCGGTGAGTCCCGGGACAGCGCTGGTAGGG
AGTCAGAAGGAGCCCAGCGAAGTGCCAACACCTAAGAGACCTCGGGGCCGACCAAAGGGAAGCAAAAACA
AGGGTGCTGCCAAGACCCGGAAAACCACCACAACTCCAGGAAGGAAACCAAGGGGCAGACCCAAAAAACT
GGAGAAGGAGGAAGAGGAGGGCATCTCGCAGGAGTCCTCGGAGGAGGAGCAGTGCCCAACTTTCTTGTAC
AAAGTGGTTGATATCGGTAAGCCTATCCCTAACCCTCTCCTCGGTCTCGATTCTACGTAGTAATGAACTA
GTCCGTAACTTGAAAGTATTTCGATTTCTTGGCTTTATATATCTTGTGGAAAGGACGAGACAACGTCTGG
AAGTTCCATGGTACGCGTTAAGTCGACAATCAACCTCTGGATTACAAAATTTGTGAAAGATTGACTGGTA
TTCTTAACTATGTTGCTCCTTTTACGCTATGTGGATACGCTGCTTTAATGCCTTTGTATCATGCTATTGC
TTCCCGTATGGCTTTCATTTTCTCCTCCTTGTATAAATCCTGGTTGCTGTCTCTTTATGAGGAGTTGTGG
CCCGTTGTCAGGCAACGTGGCGTGGTGTGCACTGTGTTTGCTGACGCAACCCCCACTGGTTGGGGCATTG
CCACCACCTGTCAGCTCCTTTCCGGGACTTTCGCTTTCCCCCTCCCTATTGCCACGGCGGAACTCATCGC
CGCCTGCCTTGCCCGCTGCTGGACAGGGGCTCGGCTGTTGGGCACTGACAATTCCGTGGTGTTGTCGGGG
AAATCATCGTCCTTTCCTTGGCTGCTCGCCTGTGTTGCCACCTGGATTCTGCGCGGGACGTCCTTCTGCT
ACGTCCCTTCGGCCCTCAATCCAGCGGACCTTCCTTCCCGCGGCCTGCTGCCGGCTCTGCGGCCTCTTCC
GCGTCTTCGCCTTCGCCCTCAGACGAGTCGGATCTCCCTTTGGGCCGCCTCCCCGCGTCGACTTTAAGAC
CAATGACTTACAAGGCAGCTGTAGATCTTAGCCACTTTTTAAAAGAAAAGGGGGGACTGGAAGGGCTAAT
TCACTCCCAACGAAGACAAGATCTGCTTTTTGCTTGTACTGGGTCTCTCTGGTTAGACCAGATCTGAGCC
TGGGAGCTCTCTGGCTAACTAGGGAACCCACTGCTTAAGCCTCAATAAAGCTTGCCTTGAGTGCTTCAAG
TAGTGTGTGCCCGTCTGTTGTGTGACTCTGGTAACTAGAGATCCCTCAGACCCTTTTAGTCAGTGTGGAA
AATCTCTAGCAGTACGTATAGTAGTTCATGTCATCTTATTATTCAGTATTTATAACTTGCAAAGAAATGA
ATATCAGAGAGTGAGAGGAACTTGTTTATTGCAGCTTATAATGGTTACAAATAAAGCAATAGCATCACAA
ATTTCACAAATAAAGCATTTTTTTCACTGCATTCTAGTTGTGGTTTGTCCAAACTCATCAATGTATCTTA
TCATGTCTGGCTCTAGCTATCCCGCCCCTAACTCCGCCCATCCCGCCCCTAACTCCGCCCAGTTCCGCCC
ATTCTCCGCCCCATGGCTGACTAATTTTTTTTATTTATGCAGAGGCCGAGGCCGCCTCGGCCTCTGAGCT
ATTCCAGAAGTAGTGAGGAGGCTTTTTTGGAGGCCTAGGGACGTACCCAATTCGCCCTATAGTGAGTCGT
ATTACGCGCGCTCACTGGCCGTCGTTTTACAACGTCGTGACTGGGAAAACCCTGGCGTTACCCAACTTAA
TCGCCTTGCAGCACATCCCCCTTTCGCCAGCTGGCGTAATAGCGAAGAGGCCCGCACCGATCGCCCTTCC
CAACAGTTGCGCAGCCTGAATGGCGAATGGG
[124 nt withheld, positions 6122-6245]
C
[91 nt withheld, positions 6247-6337]
A
[49 nt withheld, positions 6339-6387]
CCTTTGACGTTGGAGTCCACGTTCTTT
[37 nt withheld, positions 6415-6451]
ACCCTATCTCGGTCTATTCTTTTGATTTATAAGGGATTTTGCCGATTTCGGCCTATTGGTTAAAAAATGA
GCTGATTTAACAAAAATTTAACGCGAATTTTAACAAAATATTAACGCTTACAATTTAGGTGGCACTTTTC
GGGGAAATGTGCGCGGAACCCCTATTTGTTTATTTTTCTAAATACATTCAAATATGTATCCGCTCATGAG
ACAATAACCCTGATAAATGCTTCAATAATATTGAAAAAGGAAGAGTATGAGTATTCAACATTTCCGTGTC
GCCCTTATTCCCTTTTTTGCGGCATTTTGCCTTCCTGTTTTTGCTCACCCAGAAACGCTGGTGAAAGTAA
AAGATGCTGAAGATCAGTTGGGTGCACGAGTGGGTTACATCGAACTGGATCTCAACAGCGGTAAGATCCT
TGAGAGTTTTCGCCCCGAAGAACGTTTTCCAATGATGAGCACTTTTAAAGTTCTGCTATGTGGCGCGGTA
TTATCCCGTATTGACGCCGGGCAAGAGCAACTCGGTCGCCGCATACACTATTCTCAGAATGACTTGGTTG
AGTACTCACCAGTCACAGAAAAGCATCTTACGGATGGCATGACAGTAAGAGAATTATGCAGTGCTGCCAT
AACCATGAGTGATAACACTGCGGCCAACTTACTTCTGACAACGATCGGAGGACCGAAGGAGCTAACCGCT
TTTTTGCACAACATGGGGGATCATGTAACTCGCCTTGATCGTTGGGAACCGGAGCTGAATGAAGCCATAC
CAAACGACGAGCGTGACACCACGATGCCTGTAGCAATGGCAACAACGTTGCGCAAACTATTAACTGGCGA
ACTACTTACTCTAGCTTCCCGGCAACAATTAATAGACTGGATGGAGGCGGATAAAGTTGCAGGACCACTT
CTGCGCTCGGCCCTTCCGGCTGGCTGGTTTATTGCTGATAAATCTGGAGCCGGTGAGCGTGGGTCTCGCG
GTATCATTGCAGCACTGGGGCCAGATGGTAAGCCCTCCCGTATCGTAGTTATCTACACGACGGGGAGTCA
GGCAACTATGGATGAACGAAATAGACAGATCGCTGAGATAGGTGCCTCACTGATTAAGCATTGGTAACTG
TCAGACCAAGTTTACTCATATATACTTTAGATTGATTTAAAACTTCATTTTTAATTTAAAAGGATCTAGG
TGAAGATCCTTTTTGATAATCTCATGACCAAAATCCCTTAACGTGAGTTTTCGTTCCACTGAGCGTCAGA
CCCCGTAGAAAAGATCAAAGGATCTTCTTGAGATCCTTTTTTTCTGCGCGTAATCTGCTGCTTGCAAACA
AAAAAACCACCGCTACCAGCGGTGGTTTGTTTGCCGGATCAAGAGCTACCAACTCTTTTTCCGAAGGTAA
CTGGCTTCAGCAGAGCGCAGATACCAAATACTGTTCTTCTAGTGTAGCCGTAGTTAGGCCACCACTTCAA
GAACTCTGTAGCACCGCCTACATACCTCGCTCTGCTAATCCTGTTACCAGTGGCTGCTGCCAGTGGCGAT
AAGTCGTGTCTTACCGGGTTGGACTCAAGACGATAGTTACCGGATAAGGCGCAGCGGTCGGGCTGAACGG
GGGGTTCGTGCACACAGCCCAGCTTGGAGCGAACGACCTACACCGAACTGAGATACCTACAGCGTGAGCT
ATGAGAAAGCGCCACGCTTCCCGAAGGGAGAAAGGCGGACAGGTATCCGGTAAGCGGCAGGGTCGGAACA
GGAGAGCGCACGAGGGAGCTTCCAGGGGGAAACGCCTGGTATCTTTATAGTCCTGTCGGGTTTCGCCACC
TCTGACTTGAGCGTCGATTTTTGTGATGCTCGTCAGGGGGGCGGAGCCTATGGAAAAACGCCAGCAACGC
GGCCTTTTTACGGTTCCTGGCCTTTTGCTGGCCTTTTGCTCACATGTTCTTTCCTGCGTTATCCCCTGAT
TCTGTGGATAACCGTATTACCGCCTTTGAGTGAGCTGATACCGCTCGCCGCAGCCGAACGACCGAGCGCA
GCGAGTCAGTGAGCGAGGAAGCGGAAGAGCGCCCAATACGCAAACCGCCTCTCCCCGCGCGTTGGCCGAT
TCATTAATGCAGCTGGCACGACAGGTTTCCCGACTGGAAAGCGGGCAGTGAGCGCAACGCAATTAATGTG
AGTTAGCTCACTCATTAGGCACCCCAGGCTTTACACTTTATGCTTCCGGCTCGTATGTTGTGTGGAATTG
TGAGCGGATAACAATTTCACACAGGAAACAGCTATGACCATGATTACGCCAAGCGCGCAATTAACCCTCA
CTAAAGGGAACAAAAGCTGGAGCTGCAAGC
Features (pLannotate 1.2.2; 34 found; start..end, strand, type, name):
      5..231     +  promoter       RSV promoter: Rous sarcoma virus enhancer/promoter
    232..412     +  LTR            5' LTR (truncated): truncated 5' long terminal repeat (LTR) from HIV-1
    459..584     +  misc_feature   HIV-1 Ψ: packaging signal of human immunodeficiency virus type 1
    568..931     +  CDS            HIV-1 gag (fragment): gag protein from human immunodeficiency virus 1; gag
   1077..1310    +  misc_feature   RRE: The Rev response element (RRE) of HIV-1 allows for Rev-dependent mRNA export from the nucleus to the cytoplasm.
   1687..1713    +  CDS            Rev (fragment): human immunodeficiency virus 1 (HIV-1) Rev protein; rev; enhances nuclear export of unspliced and incompletely spliced viral mRNAs
   1720..1743    +  promoter       SV40 promoter (fragment): SV40 early promoter
   1744..1815    +  promoter       SV40 promoter (fragment): SV40 enhancer and early promoter
   1839..1974    +  rep_origin     SV40 ori: SV40 origin of replication
   2020..2616    +  CDS            PuroR (fragment): puromycin N-acetyltransferase; pac from Streptomyces; confers resistance to puromycin
   2665..2782    +  misc_feature   cPPT/CTS: central polypurine tract and central termination sequence of HIV-1
   2847..2913    +  CDS            small t antigen (fragment): SV40 (simian virus 40) small t antigen
   2920..4098    +  promoter       EF-1α promoter: strong constitutive promoter for human elongation factor EF-1α
   4119..4136    +  protein_bind   attB1 (fragment): mutant version of attB; core recombination site for the Gateway® BP reaction BP Clonase™
   4142..4462    +  CDS            HMGA1: HMGA1_HUMAN - Also known as HMGIY. Experimental evidence at protein level: Swiss-Prot protein existence level 1. HMG-I/Y bind preferentially to the minor groove of A+T rich regions in double-stranded DNA. It is suggested that these proteins could function in nucleosome phasing and in the 3'-end processing of mRNA transcripts. They are also involved in the transcription regulation of genes containing, or in close proximity to A+T-rich regions. From Homo sapiens (Human).
   4465..4488    -  protein_bind   attB2: mutant version of attB; recombination site for the Gateway® BP reaction BP Clonase™
   4496..4537    +  CDS            V5 tag: epitope tag from simian virus 5
   4553..4606    +  promoter       U6 promoter (fragment): RNA polymerase III promoter for human U6 snRNA
   4648..5236    +  misc_feature   WPRE: woodchuck hepatitis virus posttranscriptional regulatory element
   5287..5306    +  misc_feature   cPPT/CTS (fragment): central polypurine tract and central termination sequence of HIV-1
   5308..5541    +  LTR            3' LTR (ΔU3): self-inactivating 3' long terminal repeat (LTR) from HIV-1
   5619..5740    +  polyA_signal   SV40 poly(A) signal: SV40 polyadenylation signal
   5780..5915    +  rep_origin     SV40 ori: SV40 origin of replication
   5936..5954    -  promoter       T7 promoter: promoter for bacteriophage T7 RNA polymerase
   5962..6117    +  CDS            lacZα (fragment): LacZα fragment of β-galactosidase; lacZ fragment
   6122..6550    +  rep_origin     f1 ori (sequence partly withheld): f1 bacteriophage origin of replication; arrow indicates direction of (+) strand synthesis
   6603..6707    +  promoter       AmpR promoter: bla
   6708..7568    +  CDS            AmpR: β-lactamase; bla; confers resistance to ampicillin, carbenicillin, and related antibiotics
   7739..8327    +  rep_origin     ori: high-copy-number ColE1/pMB1/pBR322/pUC origin of replication
   8510..8602    +  CDS            lacI (fragment): lac repressor; lacI; The lac repressor binds to the lac operator to inhibit transcription in E. coli. This inhibition can be relieved by adding lactose or isopropyl-β-D-thiogalactopyranoside (IPTG).
   8615..8636    +  protein_bind   CAP binding site: CAP binding activates transcription in the presence of cAMP. E. coli catabolite activator protein
   8651..8681    +  promoter       lac promoter: promoter for the E. coli lac operon
   8689..8705    +  protein_bind   lac operator: The lac repressor binds to the lac operator to inhibit transcription in E. coli. This inhibition can be relieved by adding lactose or isopropyl-β-D-thiogalactopyranoside (IPTG). lac repressor encoded by lacI
   8750..8768    +  promoter       T3 promoter: promoter for bacteriophage T3 RNA polymerase
