[The description below was written by a language model from this plasmid's Addgene catalogue record and pLannotate feature annotations shown in this document.]
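Description:
TFORF3274 is a lentiviral mammalian expression plasmid built on the pLX_TRC317 backbone. It belongs to a barcoded library of transcription factor open reading frames, and this member carries human HMGA1, an architectural chromatin protein that binds the minor groove of A+T-rich DNA. In bacteria it is maintained through a high-copy ColE1/pUC-type origin and selected with ampicillin via the β-lactamase gene. An f1 origin and remnants of a lac/lacZα cloning region are also present. The depositor warns that the plasmid can recombine, as is common for LTR-containing vectors.

The viral portion has a third-generation, self-inactivating layout. An RSV promoter drives a truncated HIV-1 5' LTR, followed by the Ψ packaging signal with a partial gag sequence, the RRE for Rev-dependent nuclear export of the genomic RNA, a cPPT/CTS, and a ΔU3 3' LTR with a downstream SV40 polyadenylation signal. Two expression units sit between the LTRs. An SV40 early promoter drives puromycin N-acetyltransferase for selection of transduced cells. The EF-1α promoter drives the HMGA1 ORF, which was inserted by Gateway recombination and is flanked by attB1 and attB2 sites. The ORF reads into a C-terminal V5 epitope tag for detection. A WPRE downstream enhances transcript stability and expression.

The record states that each library member carries a unique 24-bp barcode, although the feature table does not annotate it. The barcode allows the overexpressed factor to be identified by sequencing in pooled screens. The stated use is transcription factor overexpression, and the associated work concerns directed differentiation.
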