Addgene plasmid #144750: TFORF3274
Purpose: Lentiviral vector for overexpressing transcription factor ORFs with unique 24-bp barcodes. Barcodes facilitate identification of transcription factors in pooled screens.
Depositing lab: Feng Zhang. Depositing organization: Broad Institute. Publication: A transcription factor atlas of directed differentiation. Joung J, Ma S, Tay T, Geiger-Schuller KR, Kirchgatterer PC, Verdine VK, Guo B, Arias-Garcia MA, Allen WE, Singh A, Kuksenko O, Abudayyeh OO, Gootenberg JS, Fu Z, Macrae RK, Buenrostro JD, Regev A, Zhang F. Cell. 2023 Jan 5;186(1):209-229.e26. doi: 10.1016/j.cell.2022.11.026. PubMed 36608654.
Backbone
  Vector backbone: pLX_TRC317
  Backbone manufacturer: Broad Institute Genetic Perturbation Platform
  Backbone size w/o insert (bp): 8264
  Vector type: Mammalian Expression, Lentiviral
  Selectable markers: Puromycin
Growth in bacteria
  Bacterial resistance: Ampicillin, 100 μg/mL
  Growth temperature: 37°C
  Growth strain: NEB Stable
  Copy number: High Copy
Gene/Insert
  Gene/Insert name: HMGA1
  Species: H. sapiens (human)
  Insert size (bp): 527
  Entrez Gene: HMGA1 (a.k.a. HMG-R, HMGA1A, HMGIY)
  Promoter: EF1a
  Tag / fusion protein: V5 (C terminal on insert)
  Cloning method: Gateway Cloning
  Sequencing primers: 5′ GGGTGGAGACTGAAGTTAGGCCAG; 3′ CACATAGCGTAAAAGGAGCAACATAG
Resource information
  A portion of this plasmid was derived from a plasmid made by: Broad Institute Genetic Perturbation Platform
Terms and licenses: Academic/Nonprofit Terms; Industry Terms: Not Available to Industry
Depositor comments: NM_145899.2 Please test multiple small colonies in case of plasmid recombination. To make this collection available in a timely manner, a portion of this collection was not fully sequenced by Addgene. If an Addgene verified full plasmid sequence is not available, please contact us prior to placing an order to request the full sequence.
How to cite: TFORF3274 was a gift from Feng Zhang (Addgene plasmid # 144750 ; http://n2t.net/addgene:144750 ; RRID:Addgene_144750)
