>Addgene plasmid #144750 | TFORF3274 | depositor partial sequence | sequence record 286365 | Insert
ATCGATTGATCAACAAGTTTGTACAAAAAAGTTGGCATGAGTGAGTCGAGCTCGAAGTCCAGCCAGCCCT
TGGCCTCCAAGCAGGAAAAGGACGGCACTGAGAAGCGGGGCCGGGGCAGGCCGCGCAAGCAGCCTCCGGT
GAGTCCCGGGACAGCGCTGGTAGGGAGTCAGAAGGAGCCCAGCGAAGTGCCAACACCTAAGAGACCTCGG
GGCCGACCAAAGGGAAGCAAAAACAAGGGTGCTGCCAAGACCCGGAAAACCACCACAACTCCAGGAAGGA
AACCAAGGGGCAGACCCAAAAAACTGGAGAAGGAGGAAGAGGAGGGCATCTCGCAGGAGTCCTCGGAGGA
GGAGCAGTGCCCAACTTTCTTGTACAAAGTGGTTGATATCGGTAAGCCTATCCCTAACCCTCTCCTCGGT
CTCGATTCTACGTAGTAATGAACTAGTCCGTAACTTGAAAGTATTTCGATTTCTTGGCTTTATATATCTT
GTGGAAAGGACGAGACAACGTCTGGAAGTTCCATGGT
