>Addgene plasmid #144750 | TFORF3274 | depositor partial sequence | sequence record 286366 | Barcode
GACAACGTCTGGAAGTTCCATGGT
